Addgene plasmid #86857: pVENUS-N1-Ubl4A
Purpose: To express Ubl4A tagged with VENUS at C terminus.
Depositing lab: Yihong Ye. Depositing organization: National Institute of Diabetes & Digestive & Kidney Diseases (NIDDK). Publication: The HECT domain ubiquitin ligase HUWE1 targets unassembled soluble proteins for degradation. Xu Y, Anderson DE, Ye Y. Cell Discov. 2016 Nov 8;2:16040. eCollection 2016. 10.1038/celldisc.2016.40 PubMed 27867533.
Backbone
  Vector backbone: pVENUS-N1
  Backbone size w/o insert (bp): 4700
  Total vector size (bp): 5171
  Modifications to backbone: none
  Vector type: Mammalian Expression
  Selectable markers: Neomycin (select with G418)
Growth in bacteria
  Bacterial resistance: Kanamycin, 50 μg/mL
  Growth temperature: 37°C
  Growth strain: DH5alpha
  Copy number: High Copy
Gene/Insert
  Gene/Insert name: UBL4A (alt names: Ubiquitin-like protein 4A; Ubiquitin-like protein GDX)
  Species: H. sapiens (human)
  Insert size (bp): 471
  Mutation: none
  GenBank ID: NM_014235.4
  Entrez Gene: UBL4A (a.k.a. DX254E, DXS254E, G6PD, GDX, GET5, MDY2, TMA24, UBL4)
  Promoter: CMV
  Tag / fusion protein: VENUS (C terminal on backbone)
  Cloning method: Restriction Enzyme; 5′ cloning site SacII (not destroyed); 3′ cloning site BamHI (not destroyed)
  Sequencing primers: 5′ CMV-F
Terms and licenses: Academic/Nonprofit Terms; Industry Terms: Not Available to Industry
How to cite: pVENUS-N1-Ubl4A was a gift from Yihong Ye (Addgene plasmid # 86857 ; http://n2t.net/addgene:86857 ; RRID:Addgene_86857)
