[The description below was written by a language model from this plasmid's Addgene catalogue record and pLannotate feature annotations shown in this document.]
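Description:
pVENUS-N1-Ubl4A is a mammalian expression plasmid built on the pVENUS-N1 backbone, an N1-style fluorescent-protein fusion vector in which the gene of interest is placed upstream of the fluorophore. It replicates at high copy in E. coli through a ColE1/pUC-type origin and also carries an f1 phage origin. A single NeoR/KanR (Tn5 aminoglycoside phosphotransferase) cassette serves both hosts. A bacterial bla-type promoter drives it for kanamycin selection in bacteria, and the adjacent SV40 enhancer/early promoter drives it for G418 selection of transfected mammalian cells, with an HSV TK polyadenylation signal downstream. The catalogue gives a total size of 5171 bp, while the sequenced record is 5,203 nt. The short annotated fragments of ble, SV40 large T antigen and the bGH poly(A) signal appear to be backbone remnants or partial matches rather than functional parts.

The payload is the unmutated 471 bp human UBL4A coding sequence (ubiquitin-like protein 4A, also called GDX or GET5), cloned between the SacII and BamHI sites of the multiple cloning site. It sits downstream of the human CMV immediate-early enhancer and promoter. A short linker separates it from the mammalian codon-optimized Venus coding sequence, a fast-maturing yellow fluorescent protein, and the SV40 poly(A) signal terminates the transcript. The result is UBL4A carrying Venus at its C terminus. UBL4A is a subunit of the cytosolic BAG6/BAT3 protein quality-control complex, which holds hydrophobic or misfolded clients soluble and routes them to the endoplasmic reticulum or to the proteasome. The stated purpose is simply to express Venus-tagged UBL4A, which allows the protein to be followed by fluorescence in mammalian cells. The associated work concerns degradation of unassembled soluble proteins by the HUWE1 ubiquitin ligase.
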