Features (pLannotate 1.2.2; 15 found; start..end, strand, type, name):
     79..667     +  rep_origin     ori: high-copy-number ColE1/pMB1/pBR322/pUC origin of replication
    842..1145    +  enhancer       CMV enhancer: human cytomegalovirus immediate early enhancer
   1146..1349    +  promoter       CMV promoter: human cytomegalovirus (CMV) immediate early promoter
   1372..1435    +  misc_feature   MCS (fragment): multiple cloning site
   1438..1908    +  CDS            UBL4A: UBL4A_HUMAN - Also known as DXS254E, GDX, UBL4. Experimental evidence at protein level: Swiss-Prot protein existence level 1. As part of a cytosolic protein quality control complex, the BAG6/BAT3 complex, maintains misfolded and hydrophobic patches- containing proteins in a soluble state and participates in their proper delivery to the endoplasmic reticulum or alternatively can promote their sorting to the proteasome where they undergo degradation (PubMed:20676083, PubMed:21636303, PubMed:21743475, PubMed:28104892). The BAG6/BAT3 complex is involved in the post-translational delivery of tail-a
   1930..2649    +  CDS            Venus: yellow fluorescent protein (YFP) with fast and efficient maturation (Nagai et al., 2002) mammalian codon-optimized
   2666..2749    +  CDS            large T antigen (fragment): large T antigen from SV40 (simian virus 40)
   2772..2893    +  polyA_signal   SV40 poly(A) signal: SV40 polyadenylation signal
   2927..3355    -  rep_origin     f1 ori (sequence partly withheld): f1 bacteriophage origin of replication; arrow indicates direction of (+) strand synthesis
   3382..3486    +  promoter       AmpR promoter: bla
   3488..3845    +  promoter       SV40 promoter: SV40 enhancer and early promoter
   3880..4674    +  CDS            NeoR/KanR: aminoglycoside phosphotransferase from Tn5; aph(3')-II (or nptII); confers resistance to neomycin, kanamycin, and G418 (Geneticin®)
   4695..4847    +  CDS            ble (fragment): BLE_KLEPN - Experimental evidence at protein level: Swiss-Prot protein existence level 1. Binding protein with a strong affinity to the bleomycin family of antibiotics. Binds to CL990; an antimitotic-antibiotic compound. From Klebsiella pneumoniae.
   4906..4953    +  polyA_signal   HSV TK poly(A) signal: herpes simplex virus thymidine kinase polyadenylation signal (Cole and Stacy, 1985)
   5044..5060    -  polyA_signal   bGH poly(A) signal (fragment): bovine growth hormone polyadenylation signal
>Addgene plasmid #86857 | pVENUS-N1-Ubl4A | addgene full sequence | sequence record 175216 | Addgene NGS Result
TCTCATGACCAAAATCCCTTAACGTGAGTTTTCGTTCCACTGAGCGTCAGACCCCGTAGAAAAGATCAAA
GGATCTTCTTGAGATCCTTTTTTTCTGCGCGTAATCTGCTGCTTGCAAACAAAAAAACCACCGCTACCAG
CGGTGGTTTGTTTGCCGGATCAAGAGCTACCAACTCTTTTTCCGAAGGTAACTGGCTTCAGCAGAGCGCA
GATACCAAATACTGTTCTTCTAGTGTAGCCGTAGTTAGGCCACCACTTCAAGAACTCTGTAGCACCGCCT
ACATACCTCGCTCTGCTAATCCTGTTACCAGTGGCTGCTGCCAGTGGCGATAAGTCGTGTCTTACCGGGT
TGGACTCAAGACGATAGTTACCGGATAAGGCGCAGCGGTCGGGCTGAACGGGGGGTTCGTGCACACAGCC
CAGCTTGGAGCGAACGACCTACACCGAACTGAGATACCTACAGCGTGAGCTATGAGAAAGCGCCACGCTT
CCCGAAGGGAGAAAGGCGGACAGGTATCCGGTAAGCGGCAGGGTCGGAACAGGAGAGCGCACGAGGGAGC
TTCCAGGGGGAAACGCCTGGTATCTTTATAGTCCTGTCGGGTTTCGCCACCTCTGACTTGAGCGTCGATT
TTTGTGATGCTCGTCAGGGGGGCGGAGCCTATGGAAAAACGCCAGCAACGCGGCCTTTTTACGGTTCCTG
GCCTTTTGCTGGCCTTTTGCTCACATGTTCTTTCCTGCGTTATCCCCTGATTCTGTGGATAACCGTATTA
CCGCCATGCATTAGTTATTAATAGTAATCAATTACGGGGTCATTAGTTCATAGCCCATATATGGAGTTCC
GCGTTACATAACTTACGGTAAATGGCCCGCCTGGCTGACCGCCCAACGACCCCCGCCCATTGACGTCAAT
AATGACGTATGTTCCCATAGTAACGCCAATAGGGACTTTCCATTGACGTCAATGGGTGGAGTATTTACGG
TAAACTGCCCACTTGGCAGTACATCAAGTGTATCATATGCCAAGTACGCCCCCTATTGACGTCAATGACG
GTAAATGGCCCGCCTGGCATTATGCCCAGTACATGACCTTATGGGACTTTCCTACTTGGCAGTACATCTA
CGTATTAGTCATCGCTATTACCATGGTGATGCGGTTTTGGCAGTACATCAATGGGCGTGGATAGCGGTTT
GACTCACGGGGATTTCCAAGTCTCCACCCCATTGACGTCAATGGGAGTTTGTTTTGGCACCAAAATCAAC
GGGACTTTCCAAAATGTCGTAACAACTCCGCCCCATTGACGCAAATGGGCGGTAGGCGTGTACGGTGGGA
GGTCTATATAAGCAGAGCTGGTTTAGTGAACCGTCAGATCCGCTAGCGCTACCGGACTCAGATCTCGAGC
TCAAGCTTCGAATTCTGCAGTCGACGGTACCGCGGCCATGCAGCTGACGGTGAAGGCGCTGCAGGGCCGC
GAGTGCAGCCTGCAGGTGCCAGAGGACGAGCTGGTGTCCACGCTGAAGCAGCTGGTCTCCGAGAAGCTGA
ACGTCCCAGTGCGCCAGCAGCGGCTGCTGTTCAAGGGCAAGGCCCTGGCAGATGGGAAACGACTCTCGGA
TTATAGCATCGGGCCCAACTCCAAGCTCAACCTAGTGGTCAAACCCCTGGAGAAGGTGCTACTAGAAGAA
GGCGAGGCCCAGAGGCTGGCCGACTCCCCACCCCCGCAGGTCTGGCAGCTGATCTCCAAAGTCTTGGCCC
GCCACTTCAGTGCGGCAGATGCCAGCAGGGTCCTGGAACAGCTACAGAGGGATTACGAGAGGTCCCTGAG
TCGCCTGACGCTGGACGACATCGAACGGTTGGCCAGCCGCTTCCTGCACCCTGAAGTGACTGAGACAATG
GAGAAGGGCTTCTCCAAACGGGATCCACCGGTCGCCACCATGGTGAGCAAGGGCGAGGAGCTGTTCACCG
GGGTGGTGCCCATCCTGGTCGAGCTGGACGGCGACGTAAACGGCCACAAGTTCAGCGTGTCCGGCGAGGG
CGAGGGCGATGCCACCTACGGCAAGCTGACCCTGAAGCTGATCTGCACCACCGGCAAGCTGCCCGTGCCC
TGGCCCACCCTCGTGACCACCCTGGGCTACGGCCTGCAGTGCTTCGCCCGCTACCCCGACCACATGAAGC
AGCACGACTTCTTCAAGTCCGCCATGCCCGAAGGCTACGTCCAGGAGCGCACCATCTTCTTCAAGGACGA
CGGCAACTACAAGACCCGCGCCGAGGTGAAGTTCGAGGGCGACACCCTGGTGAACCGCATCGAGCTGAAG
GGCATCGACTTCAAGGAGGACGGCAACATCCTGGGGCACAAGCTGGAGTACAACTACAACAGCCACAACG
TCTATATCACCGCCGACAAGCAGAAGAACGGCATCAAGGCCAACTTCAAGATCCGCCACAACATCGAGGA
CGGCGGCGTGCAGCTCGCCGACCACTACCAGCAGAACACCCCCATCGGCGACGGCCCCGTGCTGCTGCCC
GACAACCACTACCTGAGCTACCAGTCCGCCCTGAGCAAAGACCCCAACGAGAAGCGCGATCACATGGTCC
TGCTGGAACGCGTGACCGCCGCCGGGATCACTCTCGGCATGGACGAGCTGTACAAGTAAAGCGGCCGCGA
CTCTAGATCATAATCAGCCATACCACATTTGTAGAGGTTTTACTTGCTTTAAAAAACCTCCCACACCTCC
CCCTGAACCTGAAACATAAAATGAATGCAATTGTTGTTGTTAACTTGTTTATTGCAGCTTATAATGGTTA
CAAATAAAGCAATAGCATCACAAATTTCACAAATAAAGCATTTTTTTCACTGCATTCTAGTTGTGGTTTG
TCCAAACTCATCAATGTATCTTAAGGCGTAAATTGTAAGCGTTAATATTTTGTTAAAATTCGCGTTAAAT
TTTTGTTAAATCAGCTCATTTTTTAACCAATAGGCCGAAATCGGCAAAATCCCTTATAAATCAAAAGAAT
AGACCGAGATAGGGT
[37 nt withheld, positions 3026-3062]
AAAGAACGTGGACTCCAACGTCAAAGG
[49 nt withheld, positions 3090-3138]
T
[91 nt withheld, positions 3140-3230]
G
[124 nt withheld, positions 3232-3355]
CAGGTGGCACTTTTCGGGGAAATGTGCGCGGAACCCCTATTTGTTTATTTTTCTAAATACATTCAAATAT
GTATCCGCTCATGAGACAATAACCCTGATAAATGCTTCAATAATATTGAAAAAGGAAGAGTCCTGAGGCG
GAAAGAACCAGCTGTGGAATGTGTGTCAGTTAGGGTGTGGAAAGTCCCCAGGCTCCCCAGCAGGCAGAAG
TATGCAAAGCATGCATCTCAATTAGTCAGCAACCAGGTGTGGAAAGTCCCCAGGCTCCCCAGCAGGCAGA
AGTATGCAAAGCATGCATCTCAATTAGTCAGCAACCATAGTCCCGCCCCTAACTCCGCCCATCCCGCCCC
TAACTCCGCCCAGTTCCGCCCATTCTCCGCCCCATGGCTGACTAATTTTTTTTATTTATGCAGAGGCCGA
GGCCGCCTCGGCCTCTGAGCTATTCCAGAAGTAGTGAGGAGGCTTTTTTGGAGGCCTAGGCTTTTGCAAA
GATCGATCAAGAGACAGGATGAGGATCGTTTCGCATGATTGAACAAGATGGATTGCACGCAGGTTCTCCG
GCCGCTTGGGTGGAGAGGCTATTCGGCTATGACTGGGCACAACAGACAATCGGCTGCTCTGATGCCGCCG
TGTTCCGGCTGTCAGCGCAGGGGCGCCCGGTTCTTTTTGTCAAGACCGACCTGTCCGGTGCCCTGAATGA
ACTGCAAGACGAGGCAGCGCGGCTATCGTGGCTGGCCACGACGGGCGTTCCTTGCGCAGCTGTGCTCGAC
GTTGTCACTGAAGCGGGAAGGGACTGGCTGCTATTGGGCGAAGTGCCGGGGCAGGATCTCCTGTCATCTC
ACCTTGCTCCTGCCGAGAAAGTATCCATCATGGCTGATGCAATGCGGCGGCTGCATACGCTTGATCCGGC
TACCTGCCCATTCGACCACCAAGCGAAACATCGCATCGAGCGAGCACGTACTCGGATGGAAGCCGGTCTT
GTCGATCAGGATGATCTGGACGAAGAGCATCAGGGGCTCGCGCCAGCCGAACTGTTCGCCAGGCTCAAGG
CGAGCATGCCCGACGGCGAGGATCTCGTCGTGACCCATGGCGATGCCTGCTTGCCGAATATCATGGTGGA
AAATGGCCGCTTTTCTGGATTCATCGACTGTGGCCGGCTGGGTGTGGCGGACCGCTATCAGGACATAGCG
TTGGCTACCCGTGATATTGCTGAAGAGCTTGGCGGCGAATGGGCTGACCGCTTCCTCGTGCTTTACGGTA
TCGCCGCTCCCGATTCGCAGCGCATCGCCTTCTATCGCCTTCTTGACGAGTTCTTCTGAGCGGGACTCTG
GGGTTCGAAATGACCGACCAAGCGACGCCCAACCTGCCATCACGAGATTTCGATTCCACCGCCGCCTTCT
ATGAAAGGTTGGGCTTCGGAATCGTTTTCCGGGACGCCGGCTGGATGATCCTCCAGCGCGGGGATCTCAT
GCTGGAGTTCTTCGCCCACCCTAGGGGGAGGCTAACTGAAACACGGAAGGAGACAATACCGGAAGGAACC
CGCGCTATGACGGCAATAAAAAGACAGAATAAAACGCACGGTGTTGGGTCGTTTGTTCATAAACGCGGGG
TTCGGTCCCAGGGCTGGCACTCTGTCGATACCCCACCGAGACCCCATTGGGGCCAATACGCCCGCGTTTC
TTCCTTTTCCCCACCCCACCCCCCAAGTTCGGGTGAAGGCCCAGGGCTCGCAGCCAACGTCGGGGCGGCA
GGCCCTGCCATAGCCTCAGGTTACTCATATATACTTTAGATTGATTTAAAACTTCATTTTTAATTTAAAA
GGATCTAGGTGAAGATCCTTTTTGATAA
