>Addgene plasmid #86857 | pVENUS-N1-Ubl4A | depositor partial sequence | sequence record 175215 | sequencing primer CMV-F was used
AGCAGAGCTGGTTTAGTGAACCGTCAGATCCGCTAGCGCTACCGGACTCAGATCTCGAGCTCAAGCTTCG
AATTCTGCAGTCGACGGTACCGCGGCCATGCAGCTGACGGTGAAGGCGCTGCAGGGCCGCGAGTGCAGCC
TGCAGGTGCCAGAGGACGAGCTGGTGTCCACGCTGAAGCAGCTGGTCTCCGAGAAGCTGAACGTCCCAGT
GCGCCAGCAGCGGCTGCTGTTCAAGGGCAAGGCCCTGGCAGATGGGAAACGACTCTCGGATTATAGCATC
GGGCCCAACTCCAAGCTCAACCTAGTGGTCAAACCCCTGGAGAAGGTGCTACTAGAAGAAGGCGAGGCCC
AGAGGCTGGCCGACTCCCCACCCCCGCAGGTCTGGCAGCTGATCTCCAAAGTCTTGGCCCGCCACTTCAG
TGCGGCAGATGCCAGCAGGGTCCTGGAACAGCTACAGAGGGATTACGAGAGGTCCCTGAGTCGCCTGACG
CTGGACGACATCGAACGGTTGGCCAGCCGCTTCCTGCACCCTGAAGTGACTGAGACAATGGAGAAGGGCT
TCTCCAAACGGGATCCACCGGTCGCCACCATGGTGAGCAAGGGCGAGGAGCTGTTCACCGGGGTGGTGCC
CATCCTGGTCGAGCTGGACGGCGACGTAAACGGCCACAAGTTCAGCGTGTCCGGCGAGGGCGAGGGCGAT
GCCACCTACGGCAAGCTGACCCTGAAGCTGATCTGCACCACCGGCAAGCTGCCCGTGCCCTGGCCCACCC
TCGTGACCACCCTGGGCTACGGCCTGCAGTGCTTCGCCCGCTACCCCGACCACATGAAGCAGCACGACTT
CTTCAAGTCCGCCATGCCCGAAGGCTACGTCCAGGAGCGCACCATCTTCTTCAAGGAC
